Addgene plasmid #183769: pS97splitRBP_S1dC2
Purpose: Expresses SHIP1-delta-C2-Enzyme domain flanked by RBP
Depositing lab: William Kerr. Depositing organization: SUNY Upstate Medical University. Publication: LRBA Deficiency Can Lead to Lethal Colitis That Is Diminished by SHIP1 Agonism. Sudan R, Fernandes S, Srivastava N, Pedicone C, Meyer ST, Chisholm JD, Engelman RW, Kerr WG. Front Immunol. 2022 May 4;13:830961. doi: 10.3389/fimmu.2022.830961. eCollection 2022. PubMed 35603158.
Backbone
  Vector backbone: pKan S97Split
  Backbone manufacturer: N/A
  Backbone size w/o insert (bp): 6067
  Total vector size (bp): 7054
  Vector type: Bacterial Expression
Growth in bacteria
  Bacterial resistance: Kanamycin, 50 μg/mL
  Growth temperature: 37°C
  Growth strain: DH5alpha
  Copy number: High Copy
Gene/Insert
  Gene/Insert name: SHIP1deltaC2 (alt names: SHIP1dC2; INPP5D deltaC2)
  Species: H. sapiens (human)
  Insert size (bp): 1022
  Mutation: SHIP1deltaC2 includes aa N393 to aa Q730 only
  GenBank ID: NM_001017915
  Entrez Gene: INPP5D (a.k.a. SHIP, SHIP-1, SHIP1, SIP-145, hp51CN, p150Ship)
  Promoter: T7lac
  Tag / fusion protein: 6HIS (N terminal on backbone); RBP (N-terminal) w/HRV3C cleavage site (N terminal on backbone); RBP (C-terminal) w/HRV3C cleavage site (C terminal on backbone)
  Cloning method: Restriction Enzyme; 5′ cloning site NotI (not destroyed); 3′ cloning site BamHI (not destroyed)
  Sequencing primers: 5′ T7; 3′ T7 terminator
Resource information
  A portion of this plasmid was derived from a plasmid made by: Vector backbone obtained from Stewart Loh, SUNY-Upstate Medical University
Terms and licenses: Academic/Nonprofit Terms; Industry Terms: Not Available to Industry
How to cite: pS97splitRBP_S1dC2 was a gift from William Kerr (Addgene plasmid # 183769 ; http://n2t.net/addgene:183769 ; RRID:Addgene_183769)
