[The description below was written by a language model from this plasmid's Addgene catalogue record and pLannotate feature annotations shown in this document.]
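Description:
pS97splitRBP_S1dC2 is a bacterial expression plasmid of about 7 kb, built on the pKan S97Split backbone, that produces a fragment of human SHIP1 (INPP5D) inserted between two halves of a ribose-binding protein (RBP). It is maintained in E. coli under kanamycin selection through an aph(3')-Ia cassette. Replication relies on a ColE1/pMB1-type origin, and the catalogue lists it as high copy, although the annotated sequence also contains rop and the bom region, as in pET-style, pBR322-derived vectors. An f1 origin and remnants of the tetracycline resistance gene are also present from the backbone.

Expression is driven by a T7lac arrangement: a T7 promoter followed by a lac operator and the T7 gene 10 ribosome binding site, with a plasmid-borne lacI gene providing repression that can be relieved by IPTG in a host supplying T7 RNA polymerase. A T7 terminator closes the unit. The open reading frame begins with a 6xHis tag and the N-terminal RBP segment, continues through the SHIP1deltaC2 insert cloned between NotI and BamHI, and ends with the C-terminal RBP segment. The insert covers residues N393 to Q730 only, that is, the enzyme domain without the C2 domain. According to the record, HRV 3C protease sites lie at both junctions, so the SHIP1 fragment can be released from the flanking RBP halves after purification. The feature table also detects a short His-tag-like stretch and a fragment resembling a T7 gene 10B solubility tag downstream of the second RBP segment; the catalogue does not list these, and the record does not show whether they are translated. The automated annotation matches the RBP halves to the Haemophilus influenzae rbsB protein, but the catalogue does not state the RBP's source species. The construct serves for recombinant production of the SHIP1 enzyme domain.
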