Features (pLannotate 1.2.2; 22 found; start..end, strand, type, name):
     12..440     +  rep_origin     f1 ori (sequence partly withheld): f1 bacteriophage origin of replication; arrow indicates direction of (+) strand synthesis
    493..550     +  promoter       AmpR promoter (fragment): bla
    559..1374    -  CDS            KanR: aminoglycoside phosphotransferase; aph(3')-Ia; confers resistance to kanamycin in bacteria or G418 (Geneticin®) in eukaryotes
   1496..2084    +  rep_origin     ori: high-copy-number ColE1/pMB1/pBR322/pUC origin of replication
   2270..2409    -  misc_feature   bom: basis of mobility region from pBR322
   2511..2702    -  CDS            rop: Rop protein, which maintains plasmids at low copy number; rop
   2719..3099    +  CDS            YPB1_ECOLX: Protein predicted: Swiss-Prot protein existence level 4. From Escherichia coli.
   3161..3225    -  CDS            TcR (fragment): tetracycline efflux protein; tet; confers resistance to tetracycline
   3240..3261    -  protein_bind   CAP binding site: CAP binding activates transcription in the presence of cAMP. E. coli catabolite activator protein
   3274..4356    -  CDS            lacI: lac repressor; lacI; The lac repressor binds to the lac operator to inhibit transcription in E. coli. This inhibition can be relieved by adding lactose or isopropyl-β-D-thiogalactopyranoside (IPTG).
   4357..4434    -  promoter       lacI promoter: lacI
   4442..4721    -  CDS            TcR (fragment): tetracycline efflux protein; tet; confers resistance to tetracycline
   4747..4765    +  promoter       T7 promoter: promoter for bacteriophage T7 RNA polymerase
   4766..4790    +  protein_bind   lac operator: The lac repressor binds to the lac operator to inhibit transcription in E. coli. This inhibition can be relieved by adding lactose or isopropyl-β-D-thiogalactopyranoside (IPTG). lac repressor encoded by lacI
   4805..4827    +  RBS            RBS: efficient ribosome binding site from bacteriophage T7 gene 10 (Olins and Rangwala, 1989)
   4847..4864    +  CDS            6xHis: 6xHis affinity tag
   4874..5401    +  CDS            rbsB (fragment): RBSB_HAEIN - Experimental evidence at protein level: Swiss-Prot protein existence level 1. Part of the ABC transporter complex RbsABC involved in ribose import. Binds ribose. From Haemophilus influenzae (strain ATCC 51907 / DSM 11121 / KW20 / Rd).
   5498..6511    +  CDS            INPP5D (fragment): SHIP1_HUMAN - Also known as SHIP From Homo sapiens (Human).
   6590..6859    +  CDS            rbsB (fragment): RBSB_HAEIN - Experimental evidence at protein level: Swiss-Prot protein existence level 1. Part of the ABC transporter complex RbsABC involved in ribose import. Binds ribose. From Haemophilus influenzae (strain ATCC 51907 / DSM 11121 / KW20 / Rd).
   6878..6901    +  CDS            9xHis (fragment): 9xHis affinity tag
   6927..6970    +  CDS            SET1 (fragment): solubility-enhancement tag derived from T7 phage gene 10B
   6978..7025    +  terminator     T7 terminator: transcription terminator for bacteriophage T7 RNA polymerase
>Addgene plasmid #183769 | pS97splitRBP_S1dC2 | addgene full sequence | sequence record 365833 | Addgene NGS Result
TGGCGAATGGG
[124 nt withheld, positions 12-135]
C
[91 nt withheld, positions 137-227]
A
[49 nt withheld, positions 229-277]
CCTTTGACGTTGGAGTCCACGTTCTTT
[37 nt withheld, positions 305-341]
ACCCTATCTCGGTCTATTCTTTTGATTTATAAGGGATTTTGCCGATTTCGGCCTATTGGTTAAAAAATGA
GCTGATTTAACAAAAATTTAACGCGAATTTTAACAAAATATTAACGCTTACAATTTAGGTGGCACTTTTC
GGGGAAATGTGCGCGGAACCCCTATTTGTTTATTTTTCTAAATACATTCAAATATGTATCCGCTCATGAA
TTAATTCTTAGAAAAACTCATCGAGCATCAAATGAAACTGCAATTTATTCATATCAGGATTATCAATACC
ATATTTTTGAAAAAGCCGTTTCTGTAATGAAGGAGAAAACTCACCGAGGCAGTTCCATAGGATGGCAAGA
TCCTGGTATCGGTCTGCGATTCCGACTCGTCCAACATCAATACAACCTATTAATTTCCCCTCGTCAAAAA
TAAGGTTATCAAGTGAGAAATCACCATGAGTGACGACTGAATCCGGTGAGAATGGCAAAAGTTTATGCAT
TTCTTTCCAGACTTGTTCAACAGGCCAGCCATTACGCTCGTCATCAAAATCACTCGCATCAACCAAACCG
TTATTCATTCGTGATTGCGCCTGAGCGAGACGAAATACGCGATCGCTGTTAAAAGGACAATTACAAACAG
GAATCGAATGCAACCGGCGCAGGAACACTGCCAGCGCATCAACAATATTTTCACCTGAATCAGGATATTC
TTCTAATACCTGGAATGCTGTTTTCCCGGGGATCGCAGTGGTGAGTAACCATGCATCATCAGGAGTACGG
ATAAAATGCTTGATGGTCGGAAGAGGCATAAATTCCGTCAGCCAGTTTAGTCTGACCATCTCATCTGTAA
CATCATTGGCAACGCTACCTTTGCCATGTTTCAGAAACAACTCTGGCGCATCGGGCTTCCCATACAATCG
ATAGATTGTCGCACCTGATTGCCCGACATTATCGCGAGCCCATTTATACCCATATAAATCAGCATCCATG
TTGGAATTTAATCGCGGCCTAGAGCAAGACGTTTCCCGTTGAATATGGCTCATAACACCCCTTGTATTAC
TGTTTATGTAAGCAGACAGTTTTATTGTTCATGACCAAAATCCCTTAACGTGAGTTTTCGTTCCACTGAG
CGTCAGACCCCGTAGAAAAGATCAAAGGATCTTCTTGAGATCCTTTTTTTCTGCGCGTAATCTGCTGCTT
GCAAACAAAAAAACCACCGCTACCAGCGGTGGTTTGTTTGCCGGATCAAGAGCTACCAACTCTTTTTCCG
AAGGTAACTGGCTTCAGCAGAGCGCAGATACCAAATACTGTCCTTCTAGTGTAGCCGTAGTTAGGCCACC
ACTTCAAGAACTCTGTAGCACCGCCTACATACCTCGCTCTGCTAATCCTGTTACCAGTGGCTGCTGCCAG
TGGCGATAAGTCGTGTCTTACCGGGTTGGACTCAAGACGATAGTTACCGGATAAGGCGCAGCGGTCGGGC
TGAACGGGGGGTTCGTGCACACAGCCCAGCTTGGAGCGAACGACCTACACCGAACTGAGATACCTACAGC
GTGAGCTATGAGAAAGCGCCACGCTTCCCGAAGGGAGAAAGGCGGACAGGTATCCGGTAAGCGGCAGGGT
CGGAACAGGAGAGCGCACGAGGGAGCTTCCAGGGGGAAACGCCTGGTATCTTTATAGTCCTGTCGGGTTT
CGCCACCTCTGACTTGAGCGTCGATTTTTGTGATGCTCGTCAGGGGGGCGGAGCCTATGGAAAAACGCCA
GCAACGCGGCCTTTTTACGGTTCCTGGCCTTTTGCTGGCCTTTTGCTCACATGTTCTTTCCTGCGTTATC
CCCTGATTCTGTGGATAACCGTATTACCGCCTTTGAGTGAGCTGATACCGCTCGCCGCAGCCGAACGACC
GAGCGCAGCGAGTCAGTGAGCGAGGAAGCGGAAGAGCGCCTGATGCGGTATTTTCTCCTTACGCATCTGT
GCGGTATTTCACACCGCAATGGTGCACTCTCAGTACAATCTGCTCTGATGCCGCATAGTTAAGCCAGTAT
ACACTCCGCTATCGCTACGTGACTGGGTCATGGCTGCGCCCCGACACCCGCCAACACCCGCTGACGCGCC
CTGACGGGCTTGTCTGCTCCCGGCATCCGCTTACAGACAAGCTGTGACCGTCTCCGGGAGCTGCATGTGT
CAGAGGTTTTCACCGTCATCACCGAAACGCGCGAGGCAGCTGCGGTAAAGCTCATCAGCGTGGTCGTGAA
GCGATTCACAGATGTCTGCCTGTTCATCCGCGTCCAGCTCGTTGAGTTTCTCCAGAAGCGTTAATGTCTG
GCTTCTGATAAAGCGGGCCATGTTAAGGGCGGTTTTTTCCTGTTTGGTCACTGATGCCTCCGTGTAAGGG
GGATTTCTGTTCATGGGGGTAATGATACCGATGAAACGAGAGAGGATGCTCACGATACGGGTTACTGATG
ATGAACATGCCCGGTTACTGGAACGTTGTGAGGGTAAACAACTGGCGGTATGGATGCGGCGGGACCAGAG
AAAAATCACTCAGGGTCAATGCCAGCGCTTCGTTAATACAGATGTAGGTGTTCCACAGGGTAGCCAGCAG
CATCCTGCGATGCAGATCCGGAACATAATGGTGCAGGGCGCTGACTTCCGCGTTTCCAGACTTTACGAAA
CACGGAAACCGAAGACCATTCATGTTGTTGCTCAGGTCGCAGACGTTTTGCAGCAGCAGTCGCTTCACGT
TCGCTCGCGTATCGGTGATTCATTCTGCTAACCAGTAAGGCAACCCCGCCAGCCTAGCCGGGTCCTCAAC
GACAGGAGCACGATCATGCTAGTCATGCCCCGCGCCCACCGGAAGGAGCTGACTGGGTTGAAGGCTCTCA
AGGGCATCGGTCGAGATCCCGGTGCCTAATGAGTGAGCTAACTTACATTAATTGCGTTGCGCTCACTGCC
CGCTTTCCAGTCGGGAAACCTGTCGTGCCAGCTGCATTAATGAATCGGCCAACGCGCGGGGAGAGGCGGT
TTGCGTATTGGGCGCCAGGGTGGTTTTTCTTTTCACCAGTGAGACGGGCAACAGCTGATTGCCCTTCACC
GCCTGGCCCTGAGAGAGTTGCAGCAAGCGGTCCACGCTGGTTTGCCCCAGCAGGCGAAAATCCTGTTTGA
TGGTGGTTAACGGCGGGATATAACATGAGCTGTCTTCGGTATCGTCGTATCCCACTACCGAGATGTCCGC
ACCAACGCGCAGCCCGGACTCGGTAATGGCGCGCATTGCGCCCAGCGCCATCTGATCGTTGGCAACCAGC
ATCGCAGTGGGAACGATGCCCTCATTCAGCATTTGCATGGTTTGTTGAAAACCGGACATGGCACTCCAGT
CGCCTTCCCGTTCCGCTATCGGCTGAATTTGATTGCGAGTGAGATATTTATGCCAGCCAGCCAGACGCAG
ACGCGCCGAGACAGAACTTAATGGGCCCGCTAACAGCGCGATTTGCTGGTGACCCAATGCGACCAGATGC
TCCACGCCCAGTCGCGTACCGTCTTCATGGGAGAAAATAATACTGTTGATGGGTGTCTGGTCAGAGACAT
CAAGAAATAACGCCGGAACATTAGTGCAGGCAGCTTCCACAGCAATGGCATCCTGGTCATCCAGCGGATA
GTTAATGATCAGCCCACTGACGCGTTGCGCGAGAAGATTGTGCACCGCCGCTTTACAGGCTTCGACGCCG
CTTCGTTCTACCATCGACACCACCACGCTGGCACCCAGTTGATCGGCGCGAGATTTAATCGCCGCGACAA
TTTGCGACGGCGCGTGCAGGGCCAGACTGGAGGTGGCAACGCCAATCAGCAACGACTGTTTGCCCGCCAG
TTGTTGTGCCACGCGGTTGGGAATGTAATTCAGCTCCGCCATCGCCGCTTCCACTTTTTCCCGCGTTTTC
GCAGAAACGTGGCTGGCCTGGTTCACCACGCGGGAAACGGTCTGATAAGAGACACCGGCATACTCTGCGA
CATCGTATAACGTTACTGGTTTCACATTCACCACCCTGAATTGACTCTCTTCCGGGCGCTATCATGCCAT
ACCGCGAAAGGTTTTGCGCCATTCGATGGTGTCCGGGATCTCGACGCTCTCCCTTATGCGACTCCTGCAT
TAGGAAGCAGCCCAGTAGTAGGTTGAGGCCGTTGAGCACCGCCGCCGCAAGGAATGGTGCATGCAAGGAG
ATGGCGCCCAACAGTCCCCCGGCCACGGGGCCTGCCACCATACCCACGCCGAAACAAGCGCTCATGAGCC
CGAAGTGGCGAGCCCGATCTTCCCCATCGGTGATGTCGGCGATATAGGCGCCAGCAACCGCACCTGTGGC
GCCGGTGATGCCGGCCACGATGCGTCCGGCGTAGAGGATCGAGATCGATCTCGATCCCGCGAAATTAATA
CGACTCACTATAGGGGAATTGTGAGCGGATAACAATTCCCCTCTAGAAATAATTTTGTTTAACTTTAAGA
AGGAGATATACATATGGGTAGCTCACACCATCACCATCACCATTCGAGCTCGGGCGACGTAGTGTCGCAT
ATCGCAAGCGATAACGTCAAGGGAGGTGAGATGGCTGCCGAGTTCATTGCGAAAGCCTTAAAGGGCAAAG
GGAACGTCGTGGAATTAGAGGGCATCCCAGGAGCGTCGGCAGCTCGTGACCGCGGAAAAGGGTTTGACGA
GGCTATTGCTAAGTACCCAGACATCAAGATCGTGGCCAAACAAGCCGCCGACTTTGATCGCAGTAAGGGT
TTGAGCGTTATGGAAAACATCTTACAGGCGCAACCGAAAATTGATGCAGTGTTCGCGCAAAATGATGAGA
TGGCTTTGGGTGCAATTAAAGCAATTGAGGCTGCGAACCGCCAAGGTATTATCGTGGTCGGCTTCGACGG
TACAGAGGACGCGTTGAAGGCGATTAAAGAAGGGAAGATGGCGGCGACCATTGCACAACAGCCGGCCTTG
ATGGGCTCGCTTGGGGTCGAGATGGCTGATAAATATCTTAAGGGCGAAAAAATCCCTAATTTTATCCCCG
CTGAATTGAAATTGATCACTAAAGAAAATGTGCAAGGGGGTTCTGCCTCTGGAGGGACAAGTGGTGGATC
GAGTGCGGCCGGTTTGGAGGTTTTATTCCAGGGTCCAGCGGCCGCGAACAAGCACTCAGAGCAGCCGGAG
CCCGACATGATCACCATCTTCATCGGCACCTGGAACATGGGTAACGCCCCCCCTCCCAAGAAGATCACGT
CCTGGTTTCTCTCCAAGGGGCAGGGAAAGACGCGGGACGACTCTGCGGACTACATCCCCCATGACATTTA
CGTGATCGGCACCCAAGAGGACCCCCTGAGTGAGAAGGAGTGGCTGGAGATCCTCAAACACTCCCTGCAA
GAAATCACCAGTGTGACTTTTAAAACAGTCGCCATCCACACGCTCTGGAACATCCGCATCGTGGTGCTGG
CCAAGCCTGAGCACGAGAACCGGATCAGCCACATCTGTACTGACAACGTGAAGACAGGCATTGCAAACAC
ACTGGGGAACAAGGGAGCCGTGGGGGTGTCGTTCATGTTCAATGGAACCTCCTTAGGGTTCGTCAACAGC
CACTTGACTTCAGGAAGTGAAAAGAAACTCAGGCGAAACCAAAACTATATGAACATTCTCCGGTTCCTGG
CCCTGGGCGACAAGAAGCTGAGTCCCTTTAACATCACTCACCGCTTCACGCACCTCTTCTGGTTTGGGGA
TCTTAACTACCGTGTGGATCTGCCTACCTGGGAGGCAGAAACCATCATCCAGAAAATCAAGCAGCAGCAG
TACGCAGACCTCCTGTCCCACGACCAGCTGCTCACAGAGAGGAGGGAGCAGAAGGTCTTCCTACACTTCG
AGGAGGAAGAAATCACGTTTGCCCCAACCTACCGTTTTGAGAGACTGACTCGGGACAAATACGCCTACAC
CAAGCAGAAAGCGACAGGGATGAAGTACAACTTGCCTTCCTGGTGTGACCGAGTCCTCTGGAAGTCTTAT
CCCCTGGTGCACGTGGTGTGTCAGTCTTATGGCAGTACCAGCGACATCATGACGAGTGACCACAGCCCTG
TCTTTGCCACATTTGAGGCAGGAGTCACTTCCCAGTTTGTCTCCAAGAACGGTCCCGGGACTGTTGACAG
CCAAGGACAGGGATCCGGTGGCTTAGAAGTATTATTCCAAGGTCCAGGTTCGTCAGGAGGGACGGCATCT
GGAGGGAAAGAAGGCAAAACCATCGGTCTGGTCATCAGTACCTTGAATAACCCCTTCTTTGTAACCTTGA
AAAATGGCGCTGAGGAGAAAGCGAAGGAACTGGGATACAAGATCATCGTAGAGGATTCCCAGAATGACTC
CTCGAAGGAGTTATCCAACGTTGAGGATTTAATTCAACAGAAGGTCGACGTACTGCTGATTAACCCTGTA
GATTCGGATGCTGTTGTAACCGCCATTAAGGAAGCAAATAGCAAGAACATTCCAGTTATTACTATTGATC
GCTCGGCCAACGGGTAATGACTCGAGCACCACCACCACCACCACCACCACTAATTGATTAATACCTAGGC
TGCTAAACAAAGCCCGAAAGGAAGCTGAGTTGGCTGCTGCCACCGCTGAGCAATAACTAGCATAACCCCT
TGGGGCCTCTAAACGGGTCTTGAGGGGTTTTTTGCTGAAAGGAGGAACTATATCCGGAT
