>Addgene plasmid #183769 | pS97splitRBP_S1dC2 | depositor partial sequence | sequence record 356318 | Expression under T7: SHIP1deltaC2 flanked by RBD w/HRV3C cleavage sites
ATGGGTAGCTCACACCATCACCATCACCATTCGAGCTCGGGCGACGTAGTGTCGCATATCGCAAGCGATA
ACGTCAAGGGAGGTGAGATGGCTGCCGAGTTCATTGCGAAAGCCTTAAAGGGCAAAGGGAACGTCGTGGA
ATTAGAGGGCATCCCAGGAGCGTCGGCAGCTCGTGACCGCGGAAAAGGGTTTGACGAGGCTATTGCTAAG
TACCCAGACATCAAGATCGTGGCCAAACAAGCCGCCGACTTTGATCGCAGTAAGGGTTTGAGCGTTATGG
AAAACATCTTACAGGCGCAACCGAAAATTGATGCAGTGTTCGCGCAAAATGATGAGATGGCTTTGGGTGC
AATTAAAGCAATTGAGGCTGCGAACCGCCAAGGTATTATCGTGGTCGGCTTCGACGGTACAGAGGACGCG
TTGAAGGCGATTAAAGAAGGGAAGATGGCGGCGACCATTGCACAACAGCCGGCCTTGATGGGCTCGCTTG
GGGTCGAGATGGCTGATAAATATCTTAAGGGCGAAAAAATCCCTAATTTTATCCCCGCTGAATTGAAATT
GATCACTAAAGAAAATGTGCAAGGGGGTTCTGCCTCTGGAGGGACAAGTGGTGGATCGAGTGCGGCCGGT
TTGGAGGTTTTATTCCAGGGTCCAGCGGCCGCGAACAAGCACTCAGAGCAGCCGGAGCCCGACATGATCA
CCATCTTCATCGGCACCTGGAACATGGGTAACGCCCCCCCTCCCAAGAAGATCACGTCCTGGTTTCTCTC
CAAGGGGCAGGGAAAGACGCGGGACGACTCTGCGGACTACATCCCCCATGACATTTACGTGATCGGCACC
CAAGAGGACCCCCTGAGTGAGAAGGAGTGGCTGGAGATCCTCAAACACTCCCTGCAAGAAATCACCAGTG
TGACTTTTAAAACAGTCGCCATCCACACGCTCTGGAACATCCGCATCGTGGTGCTGGCCAAGCCTGAGCA
CGAGAACCGGATCAGCCACATCTGTACTGACAACGTGAAGACAGGCATTGCAAACACACTGGGGAACAAG
GGAGCCGTGGGGGTGTCGTTCATGTTCAATGGAACCTCCTTAGGGTTCGTCAACAGCCACTTGACTTCAG
GAAGTGAAAAGAAACTCAGGCGAAACCAAAACTATATGAACATTCTCCGGTTCCTGGCCCTGGGCGACAA
GAAGCTGAGTCCCTTTAACATCACTCACCGCTTCACGCACCTCTTCTGGTTTGGGGATCTTAACTACCGT
GTGGATCTGCCTACCTGGGAGGCAGAAACCATCATCCAGAAAATCAAGCAGCAGCAGTACGCAGACCTCC
TGTCCCACGACCAGCTGCTCACAGAGAGGAGGGAGCAGAAGGTCTTCCTACACTTCGAGGAGGAAGAAAT
CACGTTTGCCCCAACCTACCGTTTTGAGAGACTGACTCGGGACAAATACGCCTACACCAAGCAGAAAGCG
ACAGGGATGAAGTACAACTTGCCTTCCTGGTGTGACCGAGTCCTCTGGAAGTCTTATCCCCTGGTGCACG
TGGTGTGTCAGTCTTATGGCAGTACCAGCGACATCATGACGAGTGACCACAGCCCTGTCTTTGCCACATT
TGAGGCAGGAGTCACTTCCCAGTTTGTCTCCAAGAACGGTCCCGGGACTGTTGACAGCCAAGGACAGGGA
TCCGGTGGCTTAGAAGTATTATTCCAAGGTCCAGGTTCGTCAGGAGGGACGGCATCTGGAGGGAAAGAAG
GCAAAACCATCGGTCTGGTCATCAGTACCTTGAATAACCCCTTCTTTGTAACCTTGAAAAATGGCGCTGA
GGAGAAAGCGAAGGAACTGGGATACAAGATCATCGTAGAGGATTCCCAGAATGACTCCTCGAAGGAGTTA
TCCAACGTTGAGGATTTAATTCAACAGAAGGTCGACGTACTGCTGATTAACCCTGTAGATTCGGATGCTG
TTGTAACCGCCATTAAGGAAGCAAATAGCAAGAACATTCCAGTTATTACTATTGATCGCTCGGCCAACGG
GTAA
