>Addgene plasmid #183769 | pS97splitRBP_S1dC2 | depositor partial sequence | sequence record 356319 | SHIP1deltaC2-Enzyme flanked by HRV3C cleavage sites
TTGGAGGTTTTATTCCAGGGTCCAGCGGCCGCGAACAAGCACTCAGAGCAGCCGGAGCCCGACATGATCA
CCATCTTCATCGGCACCTGGAACATGGGTAACGCCCCCCCTCCCAAGAAGATCACGTCCTGGTTTCTCTC
CAAGGGGCAGGGAAAGACGCGGGACGACTCTGCGGACTACATCCCCCATGACATTTACGTGATCGGCACC
CAAGAGGACCCCCTGAGTGAGAAGGAGTGGCTGGAGATCCTCAAACACTCCCTGCAAGAAATCACCAGTG
TGACTTTTAAAACAGTCGCCATCCACACGCTCTGGAACATCCGCATCGTGGTGCTGGCCAAGCCTGAGCA
CGAGAACCGGATCAGCCACATCTGTACTGACAACGTGAAGACAGGCATTGCAAACACACTGGGGAACAAG
GGAGCCGTGGGGGTGTCGTTCATGTTCAATGGAACCTCCTTAGGGTTCGTCAACAGCCACTTGACTTCAG
GAAGTGAAAAGAAACTCAGGCGAAACCAAAACTATATGAACATTCTCCGGTTCCTGGCCCTGGGCGACAA
GAAGCTGAGTCCCTTTAACATCACTCACCGCTTCACGCACCTCTTCTGGTTTGGGGATCTTAACTACCGT
GTGGATCTGCCTACCTGGGAGGCAGAAACCATCATCCAGAAAATCAAGCAGCAGCAGTACGCAGACCTCC
TGTCCCACGACCAGCTGCTCACAGAGAGGAGGGAGCAGAAGGTCTTCCTACACTTCGAGGAGGAAGAAAT
CACGTTTGCCCCAACCTACCGTTTTGAGAGACTGACTCGGGACAAATACGCCTACACCAAGCAGAAAGCG
ACAGGGATGAAGTACAACTTGCCTTCCTGGTGTGACCGAGTCCTCTGGAAGTCTTATCCCCTGGTGCACG
TGGTGTGTCAGTCTTATGGCAGTACCAGCGACATCATGACGAGTGACCACAGCCCTGTCTTTGCCACATT
TGAGGCAGGAGTCACTTCCCAGTTTGTCTCCAAGAACGGTCCCGGGACTGTTGACAGCCAAGGACAGGGA
TCCGGTGGCTTAGAAGTATTATTCCAAGGTCCA
